Addgene plasmid #65825: pCASCADE-zwf
Purpose: zwf targeting guide RNA E. coli , Low Phosphate Induction
Depositing lab: Michael Lynch. Depositing organization: Duke University.
Backbone
  Vector backbone: pCASCADE
  Backbone manufacturer: None - Constructed in House
  Backbone size w/o insert (bp): 2500
  Total vector size (bp): 2841
  Vector type: Bacterial Expression
Growth in bacteria
  Bacterial resistance: Chloramphenicol, 25 μg/mL
  Growth temperature: 37°C
  Growth strain: Top10
  Copy number: Low Copy
Gene/Insert
  Gene/Insert name: zwf guide
  gRNA/shRNA sequence: E . coli zwf gene Promoter
  Species: Synthetic
  Promoter: E . coli ugpB gene promoter, low phosphate induction
  Cloning method: Unknown
  Sequencing primers: 5′ GGGAGACCACAACGG; 3′ AGTCCAGCTTGGAGCG
Terms and licenses: Academic/Nonprofit Terms; Industry Terms: Not Available to Industry
How to cite: pCASCADE-zwf was a gift from Michael Lynch (Addgene plasmid # 65825 ; http://n2t.net/addgene:65825 ; RRID:Addgene_65825)
