[The description below was written by a language model from this plasmid's Addgene catalogue record and pLannotate feature annotations shown in this document.]
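Description:
pCASCADE-zwf is a small (about 2.8 kb) bacterial expression plasmid built on an in-house pCASCADE backbone and designed to produce a guide RNA in E. coli that targets the promoter of the zwf gene. It replicates from a p15A origin, which the record lists as low copy and which is compatible with ColE1-type plasmids, so it can be co-maintained with other constructs in the same cell. A short fragment annotated as RSF ori lies nearby and is probably just a region of sequence similarity rather than a second functional origin. Selection is by chloramphenicol, through a cat gene driven by its native promoter and followed by the lambda t0 terminator.

According to the catalogue entry, the payload is a synthetic zwf guide expressed from the E. coli ugpB gene promoter, which is induced under low-phosphate conditions, so guide production switches on when phosphate in the medium is depleted. Neither the ugpB promoter nor the guide array itself was picked up in the automated feature table. They presumably sit in one of the unannotated stretches, and the rrnB T1 and T7Te terminators may belong to this cassette, though the record does not establish this. The plasmid name suggests a guide for a Cascade-type (type I CRISPR) system, but the record does not state which effector proteins are used or where they are supplied. The table also shows a Tn10 TetR coding sequence, possibly a remnant of a tetracycline-regulated parent design. Its role here is not stated. The construct is suited to phosphate-responsive targeting of zwf expression in E. coli.
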