Features (pLannotate 1.2.2; 8 found; start..end, strand, type, name):
      7..630     -  CDS            TetR: tetracycline repressor TetR; tetR from transposon Tn10; TetR binds to the tetracycline operator tetO to inhibit transcription. This inhibition can be relieved by adding tetracycline or doxycycline.
    642..713     +  terminator     rrnB T1 terminator: transcription terminator T1 from the E. coli rrnB gene
    729..756     +  terminator     T7Te terminator: phage T7 early transcription terminator
   1139..1194    -  rep_origin     RSF ori (fragment): Plasmids containing the RSF 1030 origin of replication can be propagated in E. coli cells that contain additional plasmids with compatible origins.
   1282..1827    -  rep_origin     p15A ori: Plasmids containing the medium-copy-number p15A origin of replication can be propagated in E. coli cells that contain a second plasmid with the ColE1 origin.
   1941..2035    -  terminator     lambda t0 terminator: transcription terminator from phage lambda
   2059..2715    -  CDS            cat: CAT_ECOLX - Experimental evidence at protein level: Swiss-Prot protein existence level 1. This enzyme is an effector of chloramphenicol resistance in bacteria. From Escherichia coli. This protein is used as a marker in many commonly used cloning vectors, such as pACYC184.
   2716..2818    -  promoter       cat promoter: promoter of the E. coli cat gene encoding chloramphenicol acetyltransferase
>Addgene plasmid #65825 | pCASCADE-zwf | depositor full sequence | sequence record 124656 | pCASCADE-zwf sequence 2841 bps
GACGTCTTAAGACCCACTTTCACATTTAAGTTGTTTTTCTAATCCGCATATGATCAATTCAAGGCCGAAT
AAGAAGGCTGGCTCTGCACCTTGGTGATCAAATAATTCGATAGCTTGTCGTAATAATGGCGGCATACTAT
CAGTAGTAGGTGTTTCCCTTTCTTCTTTAGCGACTTGATGCTCTTGATCTTCCAATACGCAACCTAAAGT
AAAATGCCCCACAGCGCTGAGTGCATATAATGCATTCTCTAGTGAAAAACCTTGTTGGCATAAAAAGGCT
AATTGATTTTCGAGAGTTTCATACTGTTTTTCTGTAGGCCGTGTACCTAAATGTACTTTTGCTCCATCGC
GATGACTTAGTAAAGCACATCTAAAACTTTTAGCGTTATTACGTAAAAAATCTTGCCAGCTTTCCCCTTC
TAAAGGGCAAAAGTGAGTATGGTGCCTATCTAACATCTCAATGGCTAAGGCGTCGAGCAAAGCCCGCTTA
TTTTTTACATGCCAATACAATGTAGGCTGCTCTACACCTAGCTTCTGGGCGAGTTTACGGGTTGTTAAAC
CTTCGATTCCGACCTCATTAAGCAGCTCTAATGCGCTGTTAATCACTTTACTTTTATCTAATCTAGACAT
CATCCAGGCATCAAATAAAACGAAAGGCTCAGTCGAAAGACTGGGCCTTTCGTTTTATCTGTTGTTTGTC
GGTGAACGCTCTCTACTAGAGTCACACTGGCTCACCTTCGGGTGGGCCTTTCTGCGTTTATACACAGCTA
ACACCACGTCGTCCCTATCTGCTGCCCTAGGTCTATGAGTGGTTGCTGGATAACTATTTCTGACACCTTA
CTATCTTACAAATGTAACAAAAAAGTTATTTTTCTGTAATTCGAGCATGTCATGTTACCCCGCGAGCATA
AAACGCGTATATTCAGGGAGACCACAACGGTTTCCCTCTACAAATAATTTTGTTTAACTTTGAATTCAAA
AGATCTGGTACCACCTCGAGTTCCCCGCGCCAGCGGGGATAAACCGCTCGTAAAAGCAGTACAGTGCACC
GTAAGATCGAGTTCCCCGCGCCAGCGGGGATAAACCGAAAAAAAAACCCCGCCCCTGACAGGGCGGGGTT
TTTTTTCCTAGGGATATATTCCGCTTCCTCGCTCACTGACTCGCTACGCTCGGTCGTTCGACTGCGGCGA
GCGGAAATGGCTTACGAACGGGGCGGAGATTTCCTGGAAGATGCCAGGAAGATACTTAACAGGGAAGTGA
GAGGGCCGCGGCAAAGCCGTTTTTCCATAGGCTCCGCCCCCCTGACAAGCATCACGAAATCTGACGCTCA
AATCAGTGGTGGCGAAACCCGACAGGACTATAAAGATACCAGGCGTTTCCCCCTGGCGGCTCCCTCGTGC
GCTCTCCTGTTCCTGCCTTTCGGTTTACCGGTGTCATTCCGCTGTTATGGCCGCGTTTGTCTCATTCCAC
GCCTGACACTCAGTTCCGGGTAGGCAGTTCGCTCCAAGCTGGACTGTATGCACGAACCCCCCGTTCAGTC
CGACCGCTGCGCCTTATCCGGTAACTATCGTCTTGAGTCCAACCCGGAAAGACATGCAAAAGCACCACTG
GCAGCAGCCACTGGTAATTGATTTAGAGGAGTTAGTCTTGAAGTCATGCGCCGGTTAAGGCTAAACTGAA
AGGACAAGTTTTGGTGACTGCGCTCCTCCAAGCCAGTTACCTCGGTTCAAAGAGTTGGTAGCTCAGAGAA
CCTTCGAAAAACCGCCCTGCAAGGCGGTTTTTTCGTTTTCAGAGCAAGAGATTACGCGCAGACCAAAACG
ATCTCAAGAAGATCATCTTATTAATCAGATAAAATATTTCTAGATTTCAGTGCAATTTATCTCTTCAAAT
GTAGCACCTGAAGTCAGCCCCATACGATATAAGTTGTTACTAGTGCTTGGATTCTCACCAATAAAAAACG
CCCGGCGGCAACCGAGCGTTCTGAACAAATCCAGATGGAGTTCTGAGGTCATTACTGGATCTATCAACAG
GAGTCCAAGCGAGCTCGATATCAAATTACGCCCCGCCCTGCCACTCATCGCAGTACTGTTGTAATTCATT
AAGCATTCTGCCGACATGGAAGCCATCACAAACGGCATGATGAACCTGAATCGCCAGCGGCATCAGCACC
TTGTCGCCTTGCGTATAATATTTGCCCATGGTGAAAACGGGGGCGAAGAAGTTGTCCATATTGGCCACGT
TTAAATCAAAACTGGTGAAACTCACCCAGGGATTGGCTGAGACGAAAAACATATTCTCAATAAACCCTTT
AGGGAAATAGGCCAGGTTTTCACCGTAACACGCCACATCTTGCGAATATATGTGTAGAAACTGCCGGAAA
TCGTCGTGGTATTCACTCCAGAGCGATGAAAACGTTTCAGTTTGCTCATGGAAAACGGTGTAACAAGGGT
GAACACTATCCCATATCACCAGCTCACCGTCTTTCATTGCCATACGAAATTCCGGATGAGCATTCATCAG
GCGGGCAAGAATGTGAATAAAGGCCGGATAAAACTTGTGCTTATTTTTCTTTACGGTCTTTAAAAAGGCC
GTAATATCCAGCTGAACGGTCTGGTTATAGGTACATTGAGCAACTGACTGAAATGCCTCAAAATGTTCTT
TACGATGCCATTGGGATATATCAACGGTGGTATATCCAGTGATTTTTTTCTCCATTTTAGCTTCCTTAGC
TCCTGAAAATCTCGATAACTCAAAAAATACGCCCGGTAGTGATCTTATTTCATTATGGTGAAAGTTGGAA
CCTCTTACGTGCCGATCAACGTCTCATTTTCGCCAGATATC
