>Addgene plasmid #65825 | pCASCADE-zwf | addgene partial sequence | sequence record 122350 | pBR322ori-F 5'-GGGAAACGCCTGGTATCTTT-3'
GCCACCACTGATTTGAGCGTCAGATTTCGTGATGCTTGTCAGGGGGGCGGAGCCTATGGAAAAACGGCTT
TGCCGCGGCCCTCTCACTTCCCTGTTAAGTATCTTCCTGGCATCTTCCAGGAAATCTCCGCCCCGTTCGT
AAGCCATTTCCGCTCGCCGCAGTCGAACGACCGAGCGTAGCGAGTCAGTGAGCGAGGAAGCGGAATATAT
CCCTAGGAAAAAAAACCCCGCCCTGTCAGGGGCGGGGTTTTTTTTTCGGTTTATCCCCGCTGGCGCGGGG
AACTCGATCTTACGGTGCACTGTACTGCTTTTACGAGCGGTTTATCCCCGCTGGCGCGGGGAACTCGAGG
TGGTACCAGATCTTTTGAATTCAAAGTTAAACAAAATTATTTGTAGAGGGAAACCGTTGTGGTCTCCCTG
AATATACGCGTTTTATGCTCGCGGGGTAACATGACATGCTCGAATTACAGAAAAATAACTTTTTTGTTAC
ATTTGTAAGATAGTAAGGTGTCAGAAATAGTTATCCAGCAACCACTCATAGACCTAGGGCAGCAGATAGG
GACGACGTGGTGTTAGCTGTGTATAAACGCAGAAAGGCCCACCCGAAGGTGAGCCAGTGTGACTCTAGTA
GAGAGCGTTCACCGACAAACAACAGATAAAACGAAAGGCCCAGTCTTTCGACTGAGCCTTTCGTTTTATT
TGATGCCTGGATGATGTCTAGATTAGATAAAAGTAAAGTGATTAACAGCGCATTAGAGCTGCTTAATGAG
GTCGGAATCGAAGGTTTAACAACCCGTAAACTCGCCCAGAAGCTAGGTGTAGAGCAGCCTACATTGTATT
GGCATGTAAAAAATAAGCGGGCTTTGCTCGACGCCTTAGCCATTGAGATGTTAGATAGGCACCATACTCA
CTTTTGCCCTTTAGAAGGGGAAAGCTGGCAAGATTTTTTACGTAATAACGCTAAAAGTTTTAGATGTGCT
TTACTAAGTCATCGCGATGGAGCAAAAGTACATTTAGGTACACGGCCTACAGAAAAACAGTATGAAACTC
TCGAAAATCAATTAGCCTTTTTATGCCAACAAGGTTTTTCACTAGAGAATGCATTATATGCACTCAGCGC
T
