>Addgene plasmid #65825 | pCASCADE-zwf | addgene partial sequence | sequence record 122542 | CAT-R 5'-GCAACTGACTGAAATGCCTC-3'
CAACGGTGGTATATCCAGTGATTTTTTTCTCCATTTTAGCTTCCTTAGCTCCTGAAAATCTCGATAACTC
AAAAAATACGCCCGGTAGTGATCTTATTTCATTATGGTGAAAGTTGGAACCTCTTACGTGCCGATCAACG
TCTCATTTTCGCCAGATATCGACGTCTTAAGACCCACTTTCACATTTAAGTTGTTTTTCTAATCCGCATA
TGATCAATTCAAGGCCGAATAAGAAGGCTGGCTCTGCACCTTGGTGATCAAATAATTCGATAGCTTGTCG
TAATAATGGCGGCATACTATCAGTAGTAGGTGTTTCCCTTTCTTCTTTAGCGACTTGATGCTCTTGATCT
TCCAATACGCAACCTAAAGTAAAATGCCCCACAGCGCTGAGTGCATATAATGCATTCTCTAGTGAAAAAC
CTTGTTGGCATAAAAAGGCTAATTGATTTTCGAGAGTTTCATACTGTTTTTCTGTAGGCCGTGTACCTAA
ATGTAC
